>Addgene plasmid #149072 | pGBW-m4046261 | depositor full sequence | sequence record 291525 | Full Sequence
GCGGCCGCCCCACACACCATAGCTTCAAAATGTTTCTACTCCTTTTTTACTCTTCCAGATTTTCTCGGAC
TCCGCGCATCGCCGTACCACTTCAAAACACCCAAGCACAGCATACTAAATTTCCCCTCTTTCTTCCTCTA
GGGTGTCGTTAATTACCCGTACTAAAGGTTTGGAAAAGAAAAAAGAGACCGCCTCGTTTCTTTTTCTTCG
TCGAAAAAGGCAATAAAAATTTTTATCACGTTTCTTTTTCTTGAAAATTTTTTTTTTTGATTTTTTTCTC
TTTCGATGACCTCCCATTGATATTTAAGTTAATAAACGGTCTTCAATTTCTCAAGTTTCAGTTTCATTTT
TCTTGTTCTATTACAACTTTTTTTACTTCTTGCTCATTAGAAAGAAAGCATAGCAATCTAATCTAAGTTT
TAATTACAAAATGTATTCTTTTGTTAGCGAGGAAACGGGAACTCTTATAGTAAACTCGGTGCTATTATTC
CTGGCTTTCGTCGTTTTTCTCTTGGTTACCTTAGCAATTTTGACTGCCTTGAGGTTGTGTGCGTACTGCT
GTAATATCGTCAACGTTTCATTGGTCAAGCCTTCTTTCTACGTTTACTCCAGAGTCAAAAATTTGAACTC
CTCTCGCGTCCCAGATTTATTGGTTCTCGTGCCGAGAGGTTCTTGGAGCCATCCGCAGTTTGAAAAATAA
ACAGGCCCCTTTTCCTTTGTCGATATCATGTAATTAGTTATGTCACGCTTACATTCACGCCCTCCTCCCA
CATCCGCTCTAACCGAAAAGGAAGGAGTTAGACAACCTGAAGTCTAGGTCCCTATTTATTTTTTTTAATA
GTTATGTTAGTATTAAGAACGTTATTTATATTTCAAATTTTTCTTTTTTTTCTGTACAAAGCGGCCGCCG
AACCACTAGTGCACTGCAGTACACGGTTTCCTTGAAATTTTTTTGATTCGGTAATCTCCGAACAGAAGGA
AGAACGAAGGAAGGAGCACAGACTTAGATTGGTATATATACGCATATGTAGTGTTGAAGAAACATGAAAT
TGCCCAGTATTCTTAACCCAACTGCACAGAACAAAAACGTGCAGGAAACGAAGATAAATCATGTCGAAAG
CTACATATAAGGAACGTGCTGCTACTCATCCTAGTCCTGTTGCTGCCAAGCTATTTAATATCATGCACGA
AAAGCAAACAAACTTGTGTGCTTCATTGGATGTTCGTACCACCAAGGAATTACTGGAGTTAGTTGAAGCA
TTAGGTCCCAAAATTTGTTTACTAAAAACACATGTGGATATCTTGACTGATTTTTCCATGGAGGGCACAG
TTAAGCCGCTAAAGGCATTATCCGCCAAGTACAATTTTTTACTCTTCGAGGACAGAAAATTTGCTGACAT
TGGTAATACAGTCAAATTGCAGTACTCTGCGGGTGTATACAGAATAGCAGAATGGGCAGACATTACGAAT
GCACACGGTGTGGTGGGCCCAGGTATTGTTAGCGGTTTGAAGCAGGCGGCAGAAGAAGTAACAAAGGAAC
CTAGAGGCCTTTTGATGTTAGCAGAATTGTCATGCAAGGGCTCCCTATCTACTGGAGAATATACTAAGGG
TACTGTTGACATTGCGAAGAGCGACAAAGATTTTGTTATCGGCTTTATTGCTCAAAGAGACATGGGTGGA
AGAGATGAAGGTTACGATTGGTTGATTATGACACCCGGTGTGGGTTTAGATGACAAGGGAGATGCATTGG
GTCAACAGTATAGAACCGTGGATGATGTGGTTTCTACAGGATCTGACATTATTATTGTTGGAAGAGGACT
ATTTGCAAAGGGAAGGGATGCTAAGGTAGAGGGTGAACGTTACAGAAAAGCAGGCTGGGAAGCATATTTG
AGAAGATGCGGCCAGCAAAACTAAAAAACTGTATTATAAGTAAATGCATGTATACTAAACTCACAAATTA
GAGCTTCAATTTAATTATATCAGTTATTACCCGAGTAACGAAGCATCTGTGCTTCATTTTGTAGAACAAA
AATGCAACGCGAGAGCGCTAATTTTTCAAACAAAGAATCTGAGCTGCATTTTTACAGAACAGAAATGCAA
CGCGAAAGCGCTATTTTACCAACGAAGAATCTGTGCTTCATTTTTGTAAAACAAAAATGCAACGCGAGAG
CGCTAATTTTTCAAACAAAGAATCTGAGCTGCATTTTTACAGAACAGAAATGCAACGCGAGAGCGCTATT
TTACCAACAAAGAATCTATACTTCTTTTTTGTTCTACAAAAATGCATCCCGAGAGCGCTATTTTTCTAAC
AAAGCATCTTAGATTACTTTTTTTCTCCTTTGTGCGCTCTATAATGCAGTCTCTTGATAACTTTTTGCAC
TGTAGGTCCGTTAAGGTTAGAAGAAGGCTACTTTGGTGTCTATTTTCTCTTCCATAAAAAAAGCCTGACT
CCACTTCCCGCGTTTACTGATTACTAGCGAAGCTGCGGGTGCATTTTTTCAAGATAAAGGCATCCCCGAT
TATATTCTATACCGATGTGGATTGCGCATACTTTGTGAACAGAAAGTGATAGCGTTGATGATTCTTCATT
GGTCAGAAAATTATGAACGGTTTCTTCTATTTTGTCTCTATATACTACGTATAGGAAATGTTTACATTTT
CGTATTGTTTTCGATTCACTCTATGAATAGTTCTTACTACAATTTTTTTGTCTAAAGAGTAATACTAGAG
ATAAACATAAAAAATGTAGAGGTCGAGTTTAGATGCAAGTTCAAGGAGCGAAAGGTGGATGGGTAGGTTA
TATAGGGATATAGCACAGAGATATATAGCAAAGAGATACTTTTGAGCAATGTTTGTGGAAGCGGTATTCG
CAATATTTTAGTAGCTCGTTACAGTCCGGTGCGTTTTTGGTTTTTTGAAAGTGCGTCATCAGAGCGCTTT
TGGTTTTCAAAAGCGCTCTGAAGTTCCTATACTTTCTAGCTAGAGAATAGGAACTTCCCGAGCGGCCGCG
TGTTACAAGCTTGACTCCAGCGTAACTGGACTGCAATCAACTCACTGGCTCACCTTCACGGGTGGGCCTT
TCTTCGGTAGAAAATCAAAGGATCTTCTTGAGATCCTTTTTTTCTGCGCGTAATCTGCTGCTTGCAAACA
AAAAAACCACCGCTACCAGCGGTGGTTTGTTTGCCGGATCAAGAGCTACCAACTCTTTTTCCGAGGTAAC
TGGCTTCAGCAGAGCGCAGATACCAAATACTGTTCTTCTAGTGTAGCCGTAGTTAGGCCACCACTTCAAG
AACTCTGTAGCACCGCCTACATACCTCGCTCTGCTAATCCTGTTACCAGTGGCTGCTGCCAGTGGCGATA
AGTCGTGTCTTACCGGGTTGGACTCAAGACGATAGTTACCGGATAAGGCGCAGCGGTCGGGCTGAACGGG
GGGTTCGTGCACACAGCCCAGCTTGGAGCGAACGACCTACACCGAACTGAGATACCTACAGCGTGAGCTA
TGAGAAAGCGCCACGCTTCCCGAAGGGAGAAAGGCGGACAGGTATCCGGTAAGCGGCAGGGTCGGAACAG
GAGAGCGCACGAGGGAGCTTCCAGGGGTAAACGCCTGGTATCTTTATAGTCCTGTCGGGTTTCGCCACCT
CTGACTTGAGCATCGATTTTTGTGATGCTCGTCAGGGGGGCGGAGCCTATGGAAAAACGCCAGCAACGCA
GAAAGGCCCACCCGAAGGTGAGCCAGGTGATTACATTTGGGCCCTCATCAGAGGTTTTCACCGTCATCAC
CGAAACGCGCGAGGCAGCTGCGGTAAAGCTCATCAGCGTGGTCGTGAAGCGATTCACAGATGTCTGCCTG
TTCATCCGCGTCCAGCTCGTTGAGTTTCTCCAGAAGCGTTAATGTCTGGCTTCTGATAAAGCGGGCCATG
TTAAGGGCGGTTTTTTCCTGTTTGGTCACTTACCAATGCTTAATCAGTGAGGCACCTATCTCAGCGATCT
GTCTATTTCGTTCATCCATAGTTGCCTGACTCCCCGTCGTGTAGATAACTACGATGCGGGAGGGCTTACC
ATCTGGCCCCAGTGCTGCAATGATACCGCGAGACCCACGCTCACCGGCTCCAGATTTATCAGCAATAAAC
CAGCCAGCCGGGAGGGCCGAGCGCAGAAGTGATCCTGCAACTTTATCCGCCTCCATCCAGTCTATTAATT
GTTGCCGGGAAGCTAGAGTAAGTAGTTCGCCAGTTAATAGTTTGCGCAACGTTGTTGCCATTGCTACAGG
CATCGTGGTGTCACGCTCGTCGTTTGGTATGGCTTCATTCAGCTCCGGTTCCCAACGATCAAGGCGAGTT
ACATGATCCCCCATGTTGTGCAAAAAAGCGGTTAGCTCCTTCGGTCCTCCGATCGTTGCCAGAAGTAAGT
TGGCCGCAGTGTTATCACTCATGGTTATGGCAGCACTGCATAATTCTCTTACTGTCATGCCATCCGTGAG
ATGCTTTTCTGTGACTGGTGAGTACTCAACCAAGTCATTCTGAGAATAGTGTATGCGGCGACCGAGTTGC
TCTTGCCCGGCGTCAATACGGGATAATACCGCGCCACATAGCAGAACTTTAAAAGTGCTCATCATTGGAA
AACGTTCTTCGGGGCGTAAACTCTCAAGGATCTTACCGCTGTTGAGATCCAGTTCGATGTAACCCACTCG
TGCACCCAACTGATCTTCAGCATCTTTTACTTTCACCAGCGTTTCTGGGTGAGCAAAAACAGGAAGGCAA
AATGCCGCAAAAAAGGGAATAAGGGCGACACGGAAATGTTGAATACTCATTTTAGCTTCCTTAGCTCCTG
AAAATCTCGATAACTCAAAAAATACGCCCGGTAGTGATCTTATTTCATTATGGTGAAAGTTGGAACCTCT
TACGTGCCGATCAAGTCAAAAGCCTCCGGTCGGAGGCTTTTGACTTTCTGCTATGGAGGTCAGGTATGAT
TTAAATGGTCAGTTAGA
Features (pLannotate 1.2.2; 13 found; start..end, strand, type, name):
     10..417     +  promoter       TEF1 promoter: S. cerevisiae TEF1; promoter for EF-1α
    431..655     +  CDS            E: VEMP_SARS2 - Experimental evidence at protein level: Swiss-Prot protein existence level 1. Plays a central role in virus morphogenesis and assembly. Acts as a viroporin and self-assembles in host membranes forming pentameric protein-lipid pores that allow ion transport. Also plays a role in the induction of apoptosis (By similarity). Regulates the localization of S protein at cis-Golgi, the place of virus budding (PubMed:33229438). May act by slowing down the cell secretory pathway (PubMed:33229438). May interfere with tight-junction stability by interacting with host MPP5. This would result i
    726..898     +  terminator     CYC1 terminator (fragment): S. cerevisiae CYC1; transcription terminator for CYC1
    934..1110    +  promoter       URA3 promoter (fragment): S. cerevisiae URA3
   1111..1914    +  CDS            URA3: orotidine-5'-phosphate decarboxylase, required for uracil biosynthesis; S. cerevisiae URA3; yeast auxotrophic marker, counterselectable with 5-fluoroorotic acid (5-FOA)
   1997..2979    -  rep_origin     2μ ori: yeast 2μ plasmid origin of replication
   3057..3086    +  terminator     T3Te terminator: phage T3 early transcription terminator
   3108..3695    +  rep_origin     ori: high-copy-number ColE1/pMB1/pBR322/pUC origin of replication
   3707..3734    -  terminator     T7Te terminator: phage T7 early transcription terminator
   3758..3949    -  CDS            rop: Rop protein, which maintains plasmids at low copy number; rop
   3950..4810    -  CDS            AmpR: β-lactamase; bla; confers resistance to ampicillin, carbenicillin, and related antibiotics
   4811..4913    -  promoter       cat promoter: promoter of the E. coli cat gene encoding chloramphenicol acetyltransferase
   4914..4945    -  terminator     tonB terminator: bidirectional E. coli tonB-P14 transcription terminator
