>Addgene plasmid #149072 | pGBW-m4046261 | addgene full sequence | sequence record 297985 | Ginkgo NGS Result
GCGGCCGCCCCACACACCATAGCTTCAAAATGTTTCTACTCCTTTTTTACTCTTCCAGATTTTCTCGGAC
TCCGCGCATCGCCGTACCACTTCAAAACACCCAAGCACAGCATACTAAATTTCCCCTCTTTCTTCCTCTA
GGGTGTCGTTAATTACCCGTACTAAAGGTTTGGAAAAGAAAAAAGAGACCGCCTCGTTTCTTTTTCTTCG
TCGAAAAAGGCAATAAAAATTTTTATCACGTTTCTTTTTCTTNNNNNNNTTTTTTTTTGATTTTTTTCTC
TTTCGATGACCTCCCATTGATATTTAAGTTAATAAACGGTCTTCAATTTCTCAAGTTTCAGTTTCATTTT
TCTTGTTCTATTACAACTTTTTTTACTTCTTGCTCATTAGAAAGAAAGCATAGCAATCTAATCTAAGTTT
TAATTACAAAATGTATTCTTTTGTTAGCGAGGAAACGGGAACTCTTATAGTAAACTCGGTGCTATTATTC
CTGGCTTTCGTCGTTTTTCTCTTGGTTACCTTAGCAATTTTGACTGCCTTGAGGTTGTGTGCGTACTGCT
GTAATATCGTCAACGTTTCATTGGTCAAGCCTTCTTTCTACGTTTACTCCAGAGTCAAAAATTTGAACTC
CTCTCGCGTCCCAGATTTATTGGTTCTCGTGCCGAGAGGTTCTTGGAGCCATCCGCAGTTTGAAAAATAA
ACAGGCCCCTTTTCCTTTGTCGATATCATGTAATTAGTTATGTCACGCTTACATTCACGCCCTCCTCCCA
CATCCGCTCTAACCGAAAAGGAAGGAGTTAGACAACCTGAAGTCTAGGTCCCTATTTATTTTTTTTAATA
GTTATGTTAGTATTAAGAACGTTATTTATATTTCAAATTTTTCTTTTTTTTCTGTACAAAGCGGCCGCCG
AACCACTAGTGCACTGCAGTACACGGTTTCCTTGAAATTTTTTTGATTCGGTAATCTCCGAACAGAAGGA
AGAACGAAGGAAGGAGCACAGACTTAGATTGGTATATATACGCATATGTAGTGTTGAAGAAACATGAAAT
TGCCCAGTATTCTTAACCCAACTGCACAGAACAAAAACGTGCAGGAAACGAAGATAAATCATGTCGAAAG
CTACATATAAGGAACGTGCTGCTACTCATCCTAGTCCTGTTGCTGCCAAGCTATTTAATATCATGCACGA
AAAGCAAACAAACTTGTGTGCTTCATTGGATGTTCGTACCACCAAGGAATTACTGGAGTTAGTTGAAGCA
TTAGGTCCCAAAATTTGTTTACTAAAAACACATGTGGATATCTTGACTGATTTTTCCATGGAGGGCACAG
TTAAGCCGCTAAAGGCATTATCCGCCAAGTACAATTTTTTACTCTTCGAGGACAGAAAATTTGCTGACAT
TGGTAATACAGTCAAATTGCAGTACTCTGCGGGTGTATACAGAATAGCAGAATGGGCAGACATTACGAAT
GCACACGGTGTGGTGGGCCCAGGTATTGTTAGCGGTTTGAAGCAGGCGGCAGAAGAAGTAACAAAGGAAC
CTAGAGGCCTTTTGATGTTAGCAGAATTGTCATGCAAGGGCTCCCTATCTACTGGAGAATATACTAAGGG
TACTGTTGACATTGCGAAGAGCGACAAAGATTTTGTTATCGGCTTTATTGCTCAAAGAGACATGGGTGGA
AGAGATGAAGGTTACGATTGGTTGATTATGACACCCGGTGTGGGTTTAGATGACAAGGGAGATGCATTGG
GTCAACAGTATAGAACCGTGGATGATGTGGTTTCTACAGGATCTGACATTATTATTGTTGGAAGAGGACT
ATTTGCAAAGGGAAGGGATGCTAAGGTAGAGGGTGAACGTTACAGAAAAGCAGGCTGGGAAGCATATTTG
AGAAGATGCGGCCAGCAAAACTAAAAAACTGTATTATAAGTAAATGCATGTATACTAAACTCACAAATTA
GAGCTTCAATTTAATTATATCAGTTATTACCCGAGTAACGAAGCATCTGTGCTTCATTTTGTAGAACAAA
AATGCAACGCGAGAGCGCTAATTTTTCAAACAAAGAATCTGAGCTGCATTTTTACAGAACAGAAATGCAA
CGCGAAAGCGCTATTTTACCAACGAAGAATCTGTGCTTCATTTTTGTAAAACAAAAATGCAACGCGAGAG
CGCTAATTTTTCAAACAAAGAATCTGAGCTGCATTTTTACAGAACAGAAATGCAACGCGAGAGCGCTATT
TTACCAACAAAGAATCTATACTTCTTTTTTGTTCTACAAAAATGCATCCCGAGAGCGCTATTTTTCTAAC
AAAGCATCTTAGATTACTTTTTTTCTCCTTTGTGCGCTCTATAATGCAGTCTCTTGATAACTTTTTGCAC
TGTAGGTCCGTTAAGGTTAGAAGAAGGCTACTTTGGTGTCTATTTTCTCTTCCATAAAAAAAGCCTGACT
CCACTTCCCGCGTTTACTGATTACTAGCGAAGCTGCGGGTGCATTTTTTCAAGATAAAGGCATCCCCGAT
TATATTCTATACCGATGTGGATTGCGCATACTTTGTGAACAGAAAGTGATAGCGTTGATGATTCTTCATT
GGTCAGAAAATTATGAACGGTTTCTTCTATTTTGTCTCTATATACTACGTATAGGAAATGTTTACATTTT
CGTATTGTTTTCGATTCACTCTATGAATAGTTCTTACTACAATTTTTTTGTCTAAAGAGTAATACTAGAG
ATAAACATAAAAAATGTAGAGGTCGAGTTTAGATGCAAGTTCAAGGAGCGAAAGGTGGATGGGTAGGTTA
TATAGGGATATAGCACAGAGATATATAGCAAAGAGATACTTTTGAGCAATGTTTGTGGAAGCGGTATTCG
CAATATTTTAGTAGCTCGTTACAGTCCGGTGCGTTTTTGGTTTTTTGAAAGTGCGTCATCAGAGCGCTTT
TGGTTTTCAAAAGCGCTCTGAAGTTCCTATACTTTCTAGCTAGAGAATAGGAACTTCCCGAGCGGCCGCG
TGTTACAAGCTTGACTCCAGCGTAACTGGACTGCAATCAACTCACTGGCTCACCTTCACGGGTGGGCCTT
TCTTCGGTAGAAAATCAAAGGATCTTCTTGAGATCCTTTTTTTCTGCGCGTAATCTGCTGCTTGCAAACA
AAAAAACCACCGCTACCAGCGGTGGTTTGTTTGCCGGATCAAGAGCTACCAACTCTTTTTCCGAGGTAAC
TGGCTTCAGCAGAGCGCAGATACCAAATACTGTTCTTCTAGTGTAGCCGTAGTTAGGCCACCACTTCAAG
AACTCTGTAGCACCGCCTACATACCTCGCTCTGCTAATCCTGTTACCAGTGGCTGCTGCCAGTGGCGATA
AGTCGTGTCTTACCGGGTTGGACTCAAGACGATAGTTACCGGATAAGGCGCAGCGGTCGGGCTGAACGGG
GGGTTCGTGCACACAGCCCAGCTTGGAGCGAACGACCTACACCGAACTGAGATACCTACAGCGTGAGCTA
TGAGAAAGCGCCACGCTTCCCGAAGGGAGAAAGGCGGACAGGTATCCGGTAAGCGGCAGGGTCGGAACAG
GAGAGCGCACGAGGGAGCTTCCAGGGGTAAACGCCTGGTATCTTTATAGTCCTGTCGGGTTTCGCCACCT
CTGACTTGAGCRTCGATTTTTGTGATGCTCGTCAGGGGGGCGGAGCCTATGGAAAAACGCCAGCAACGCA
GAAAGGCCCACCCGAAGGTGAGCCAGGTGATTACATTTGGGCCCTCATCAGAGGTTTTCACCGTCATCAC
CGAAACGCGCGAGGCAGCTGCGGTAAAGCTCATCAGCGTGGTCGTGAAGCGATTCACAGATGTCTGCCTG
TTCATCCGCGTCCAGCTCGTTGAGTTTCTCCAGAAGCGTTAATGTCTGGCTTCTGATAAAGCGGGCCATG
TTAAGGGCGGTTTTTTCCTGTTTGGTCACTTACCAATGCTTAATCAGTGAGGCACCTATCTCAGCGATCT
GTCTATTTCGTTCATCCATAGTTGCCTGACTCCCCGTCGTGTAGATAACTACGATGCGGGAGGGCTTACC
ATCTGGCCCCAGTGCTGCAATGATACCGCGAGACCCACGCTCACCGGCTCCAGATTTATCAGCAATAAAC
CAGCCAGCCGGGAGGGCCGAGCGCAGAAGTGATCCTGCAACTTTATCCGCCTCCATCCAGTCTATTAATT
GTTGCCGGGAAGCTAGAGTAAGTAGTTCGCCAGTTAATAGTTTGCGCAACGTTGTTGCCATTGCTACAGG
CATCGTGGTGTCACGCTCGTCGTTTGGTATGGCTTCATTCAGCTCCGGTTCCCAACGATCAAGGCGAGTT
ACATGATCCCCCATGTTGTGCAAAAAAGCGGTTAGCTCCTTCGGTCCTCCGATCGTTGCCAGAAGTAAGT
TGGCCGCAGTGTTATCACTCATGGTTATGGCAGCACTGCATAATTCTCTTACTGTCATGCCATCCGTGAG
ATGCTTTTCTGTGACTGGTGAGTACTCAACCAAGTCATTCTGAGAATAGTGTATGCGGCGACCGAGTTGC
TCTTGCCCGGCGTCAATACGGGATAATACCGCGCCACATAGCAGAACTTTAAAAGTGCTCATCATTGGAA
AACGTTCTTCGGGGCGTAAACTCTCAAGGATCTTACCGCTGTTGAGATCCAGTTCGATGTAACCCACTCG
TGCACCCAACTGATCTTCAGCATCTTTTACTTTCACCAGCGTTTCTGGGTGAGCAAAAACAGGAAGGCAA
AATGCCGCAAAAAAGGGAATAAGGGCGACACGGAAATGTTGAATACTCATTTTAGCTTCCTTAGCTCCTG
AAAATCTCGATAACTCAAAAAATACGCCCGGTAGTGATCTTATTTCATTATGGTGAAAGTTGGAACCTCT
TACGTGCCGATCAAGTCAAAAGCCTCCGGTCGGAGGCTTTTGACTTTCTGCTATGGAGGTCAGGTATGAT
TTAAATGGTCAGTTAGA
Features (pLannotate 1.2.2; 13 found; start..end, strand, type, name):
     10..417     +  promoter       TEF1 promoter: S. cerevisiae TEF1; promoter for EF-1α
    431..655     +  CDS            E: VEMP_SARS2 - Experimental evidence at protein level: Swiss-Prot protein existence level 1. Plays a central role in virus morphogenesis and assembly. Acts as a viroporin and self-assembles in host membranes forming pentameric protein-lipid pores that allow ion transport. Also plays a role in the induction of apoptosis (By similarity). Regulates the localization of S protein at cis-Golgi, the place of virus budding (PubMed:33229438). May act by slowing down the cell secretory pathway (PubMed:33229438). May interfere with tight-junction stability by interacting with host MPP5. This would result i
    726..898     +  terminator     CYC1 terminator (fragment): S. cerevisiae CYC1; transcription terminator for CYC1
    934..1110    +  promoter       URA3 promoter (fragment): S. cerevisiae URA3
   1111..1914    +  CDS            URA3: orotidine-5'-phosphate decarboxylase, required for uracil biosynthesis; S. cerevisiae URA3; yeast auxotrophic marker, counterselectable with 5-fluoroorotic acid (5-FOA)
   1997..2979    -  rep_origin     2μ ori: yeast 2μ plasmid origin of replication
   3057..3086    +  terminator     T3Te terminator: phage T3 early transcription terminator
   3108..3695    +  rep_origin     ori: high-copy-number ColE1/pMB1/pBR322/pUC origin of replication
   3707..3734    -  terminator     T7Te terminator: phage T7 early transcription terminator
   3758..3949    -  CDS            rop: Rop protein, which maintains plasmids at low copy number; rop
   3950..4810    -  CDS            AmpR: β-lactamase; bla; confers resistance to ampicillin, carbenicillin, and related antibiotics
   4811..4913    -  promoter       cat promoter: promoter of the E. coli cat gene encoding chloramphenicol acetyltransferase
   4914..4945    -  terminator     tonB terminator: bidirectional E. coli tonB-P14 transcription terminator
