[The description below was written by a language model from this plasmid's Addgene catalogue record and pLannotate feature annotations shown in this document.]
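Description:
pGBW-m4046261 is an episomal yeast expression plasmid for producing the SARS-CoV-2 envelope (E) protein in Saccharomyces cerevisiae. It is a shuttle vector. In E. coli it replicates from a ColE1/pUC-type origin and is selected with ampicillin through a β-lactamase gene that the annotation places downstream of a cat promoter. In yeast it is maintained by the 2μ origin and selected by uracil prototrophy through URA3, a marker that can also be counterselected with 5-FOA. The bacterial module is flanked by short insulating terminators (T3Te, T7Te and tonB). The feature table also calls a rop coding sequence next to AmpR, although the catalogue lists the plasmid as high copy.

The payload is a synthetic E open reading frame recoded for S. cerevisiae codon usage ("recode 1") and based on the NCBI reference protein. It sits between the constitutive TEF1 promoter and a CYC1 terminator fragment. According to the catalogue, the backbone adds a C-terminal thrombin-cleavable StrepII tag, which would allow affinity capture on Strep-Tactin resin followed by tag removal. The tag is not annotated in the feature table, though there is a short unannotated gap between the E coding sequence and the terminator where it could lie. E is a small viroporin involved in virion assembly and budding, so the plasmid suits expression, purification or functional study of this membrane protein in yeast.

The insert was made by gene synthesis. The depositor cautions that the NGS used for quality control may not fully cover the whole plasmid. The sequenced record is about 5 kb, somewhat longer than the sum of the listed backbone and insert sizes.
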