Addgene plasmid #149072: pGBW-m4046261
Purpose: Yeast Expression plasmid for SARS-CoV-2 E (envelope)
Depositing lab: Ginkgo Bioworks & Benjie Chen. Depositing organization: Ginkgo Bioworks.
Backbone
  Vector backbone: AmpR; 2u URA3
  Backbone size w/o insert (bp): 4078
  Vector type: Yeast Expression
  Selectable markers: URA3
Growth in bacteria
  Bacterial resistance: Ampicillin, 100 μg/mL
  Growth temperature: 37°C
  Growth strain: DH5alpha
  Copy number: High Copy
Gene/Insert
  Gene/Insert name: SARS-CoV-2 E (envelope) (alt names: envelope protein; E protein)
  Species: S. cerevisiae (budding yeast); Severe acute respiratory syndrome coronavirus 2
  Insert size (bp): 221
  Mutation: Saccharomyces cerevisiae recode 1
  Entrez Gene: E (a.k.a. GU280_gp04)
  Promoter: pTEF1
  Tag / fusion protein: Cleavable thrombin;StrepII (C terminal on backbone)
  Cloning method: Unknown
Resource information
  A portion of this plasmid was derived from a plasmid made by: GinkgoBioworks
Depositor comments: NCBI Reference Sequence: YP_009724392.1. Created by gene synthesis with Not1 site. NGS used for QC was performed by Ginkgo and may not fully cover the entire plasmid.
How to cite: pGBW-m4046261 was a gift from Ginkgo Bioworks & Benjie Chen (Addgene plasmid # 149072 ; http://n2t.net/addgene:149072 ; RRID:Addgene_149072)
